>Addgene plasmid #68475 | pGK:TRL-EFS:iRFP670 | depositor full sequence | sequence record 128107 | Full plasmid sequence
TCGACGGATCGGGAGATCTCCCGATCCCCTATGGTGCACTCTCAGTACAATCTGCTCTGATGCCGCATAG
TTAAGCCAGTATCTGCTCCCTGCTTGTGTGTTGGAGGTCGCTGAGTAGTGCGCGAGCAAAATTTAAGCTA
CAACAAGGCAAGGCTTGACCGACAATTGCATGAAGAATCTGCTTAGGGTTAGGCGTTTTGCGCTGCTTCG
CGATGTACGGGCCAGATATACGCGTTGACATTGATTATTGACTAGTTATTAATAGTAATCAATTACGGGG
TCATTAGTTCATAGCCCATATATGGAGTTCCGCGTTACATAACTTACGGTAAATGGCCCGCCTGGCTGAC
CGCCCAACGACCCCCGCCCATTGACGTCAATAATGACGTATGTTCCCATAGTAACGCCAATAGGGACTTT
CCATTGACGTCAATGGGTGGAGTATTTACGGTAAACTGCCCACTTGGCAGTACATCAAGTGTATCATATG
CCAAGTACGCCCCCTATTGACGTCAATGACGGTAAATGGCCCGCCTGGCATTATGCCCAGTACATGACCT
TATGGGACTTTCCTACTTGGCAGTACATCTACGTATTAGTCATCGCTATTACCATGGTGATGCGGTTTTG
GCAGTACATCAATGGGCGTGGATAGCGGTTTGACTCACGGGGATTTCCAAGTCTCCACCCCATTGACGTC
AATGGGAGTTTGTTTTGGCACCAAAATCAACGGGACTTTCCAAAATGTCGTAACAACTCCGCCCCATTGA
CGCAAATGGGCGGTAGGCGTGTACGGTGGGAGGTCTATATAAGCAGCGCGTTTTGCCTGTACTGGGTCTC
TCTGGTTAGACCAGATCTGAGCCTGGGAGCTCTCTGGCTAACTAGGGAACCCACTGCTTAAGCCTCAATA
AAGCTTGCCTTGAGTGCTTCAAGTAGTGTGTGCCCGTCTGTTGTGTGACTCTGGTAACTAGAGATCCCTC
AGACCCTTTTAGTCAGTGTGGAAAATCTCTAGCAGTGGCGCCCGAACAGGGACTTGAAAGCGAAAGGGAA
ACCAGAGGAGCTCTCTCGACGCAGGACTCGGCTTGCTGAAGCGCGCACGGCAAGAGGCGAGGGGCGGCGA
CTGGTGAGTACGCCAAAAATTTTGACTAGCGGAGGCTAGAAGGAGAGAGATGGGTGCGAGAGCGTCAGTA
TTAAGCGGGGGAGAATTAGATCGCGATGGGAAAAAATTCGGTTAAGGCCAGGGGGAAAGAAAAAATATAA
ATTAAAACATATAGTATGGGCAAGCAGGGAGCTAGAACGATTCGCAGTTAATCCTGGCCTGTTAGAAACA
TCAGAAGGCTGTAGACAAATACTGGGACAGCTACAACCATCCCTTCAGACAGGATCAGAAGAACTTAGAT
CATTATATAATACAGTAGCAACCCTCTATTGTGTGCATCAAAGGATAGAGATAAAAGACACCAAGGAAGC
TTTAGACAAGATAGAGGAAGAGCAAAACAAAAGTAAGACCACCGCACAGCAAGCGGCCGGCCGCGCTGAT
CTTCAGACCTGGAGGAGGAGATATGAGGGACAATTGGAGAAGTGAATTATATAAATATAAAGTAGTAAAA
ATTGAACCATTAGGAGTAGCACCCACCAAGGCAAAGAGAAGAGTGGTGCAGAGAGAAAAAAGAGCAGTGG
GAATAGGAGCTTTGTTCCTTGGGTTCTTGGGAGCAGCAGGAAGCACTATGGGCGCAGCGTCAATGACGCT
GACGGTACAGGCCAGACAATTATTGTCTGGTATAGTGCAGCAGCAGAACAATTTGCTGAGGGCTATTGAG
GCGCAACAGCATCTGTTGCAACTCACAGTCTGGGGCATCAAGCAGCTCCAGGCAAGAATCCTGGCTGTGG
AAAGATACCTAAAGGATCAACAGCTCCTGGGGATTTGGGGTTGCTCTGGAAAACTCATTTGCACCACTGC
TGTGCCTTGGAATGCTAGTTGGAGTAATAAATCTCTGGAACAGATTTGGAATCACACGACCTGGATGGAG
TGGGACAGAGAAATTAACAATTACACAAGCTTAATACACTCCTTAATTGAAGAATCGCAAAACCAGCAAG
AAAAGAATGAACAAGAATTATTGGAATTAGATAAATGGGCAAGTTTGTGGAATTGGTTTAACATAACAAA
TTGGCTGTGGTATATAAAATTATTCATAATGATAGTAGGAGGCTTGGTAGGTTTAAGAATAGTTTTTGCT
GTACTTTCTATAGTGAATAGAGTTAGGCAGGGATATTCACCATTATCGTTTCAGACCCACCTCCCAACCC
CGAGGGGACCCGACAGGCCCGAAGGAATAGAAGAAGAAGGTGGAGAGAGAGACAGAGACAGATCCATTCG
ATTAGTGAACGGATCGGCACTGCGTGCGCCAATTCTGCAGACAAATGGCAGTATTCATCCACAATTTTAA
AAGAAAAGGGGGGATTGGGGGGTACAGTGCAGGGGAAAGAATAGTAGACATAATAGCAACAGACATACAA
ACTAAAGAATTACAAAAACAAATTACAAAAATTCAAAATTTTCGGGTTTATTACAGGGACAGCAGAGATC
CAGTTTGGTTAGTACCGGGCCCGGGTCGACTAGTGATCAGTGTGAGGGAGTGTAAAGCTGGTTTATTCTA
CCGGGTAGGGGAGGCGCTTTTCCCAAGGCAGTCTGGAGCATGCGCTTTAGCAGCCCCGCTGGGCACTTGG
CGCTACACAAGTGGCCTCTGGCCTCGCACACATTCCACATCCACCGGTAGGCGCCAACCGGCTCCGTTCT
TTGGTGGCCCCTTCGCGCCACCTTCTACTCCTCCCCTAGTCAGGAAGTTCCCCCCCGCCCCGCAGCTCGC
GTCGTGCAGGACGTGACAAATGGAAGTAGCACGTCTCACTAGTCTCGTGCAGATGGACAGCACCGCTGAG
CAATGGAAGCGGGTAGGCCTTTGGGGCAGCGGCCAATAGCAGCTTTGCTCCTTCGCTTTCTGGGCTCAGA
GGCTGGGAAGGGGTGGGTCCGGGGGCGGGCTCAGGGGCGGGCTCAGGGGCGGGGCGGGCGCCCGAAGGTC
CTCCGGAGGCCCGGCATTCTGCACGCTTCAAAAGCGCACGTCTGCCGCGCTGTTCTCCTCTTCCTCATCT
CCGGGACTAACTCGAACGCTAGCTGTGCGATCGTTTACCATGGCTAGATTAGATAAAAGTAAAGTGATTA
ACAGCGCATTAGAGCTGCTTAATGAGGTCGGAATCGAAGGTTTAACAACCCGTAAACTCGCCCAGAAGCT
AGGTGTAGAGCAGCCTACATTGTATTGGCATGTAAAAAATAAGCGGGCTTTGCTCGACGCCTTAGCCATT
GAGATGTTAGATAGGCACCATACTCACTTTTGCCCTTTAGAAGGGGAAAGCTGGCAAGATTTTTTACGTA
ATAACGCTAAAAGTTTTAGATGTGCTTTACTAAGTCATCGCGATGGAGCAAAAGTACATTTAGGTACACG
GCCTACAGAAAAACAGTATGAAACTCTCGAAAATCAATTAGCCTTTTTATGCCAACAAGGTTTTTCACTA
GAGAATGCATTATATGCACTCAGCGCTGTGGGGCATTTTACTTTAGGTTGCGTATTGGAAGATCAAGAGC
ATCAAGTCGCTAAAGAAGAAAGGGAAACACCTACTACTGATAGTATGCCGCCATTATTACGACAAGCTAT
CGAATTATTTGATCACCAAGGTGCAGAGCCAGCCTTCTTATTCGGCCTTGAATTGATCATATGCGGATTA
GAAAAACAACTTAAATGTGAAAGTGGGTCGCCAAAAAAGAAGAGAAAGGTCGACGGCGGTGGTGCTTTGT
CTCCTCAGCACTCTGCTGTCACTCAAGGAAGTATCATCAAGAACAAGGAGGGCATGGATGCTAAGTCACT
AACTGCCTGGTCCCGGACACTGGTGACCTTCAAGGATGTATTTGTGGACTTCACCAGGGAGGAGTGGAAG
CTGCTGGACACTGCTCAGCAGATCGTGTACAGAAATGTGATGCTGGAGAACTATAAGAACCTGGTTTCCT
TGGGTTATCAGCTTACTAAGCCAGATGTGATCCTCCGGTTGGAGAAGGGAGAAGAGCCCTGGCTGGTGGA
GAGAGAAATTCACCAAGAGACCCATCCTGATTCAGAGACTGCATTTGAAATCAAATCATCAGTTAAACTG
GGCAGCGGTGCCACTAACTTCAGCTTGTTGAAGCAGGCCGGAGACGTCGAAGAGAACCCGGGTCCAATGT
CTAGACTGGACAAGAGCAAAGTCATAAACGGAGCTCTGGAATTACTCAATGGTGTCGGTATCGAAGGCCT
GACGACAAGGAAACTCGCTCAAAAGCTGGGAGTTGAGCAGCCTACCCTGTACTGGCACGTGAAGAACAAG
CGGGCCCTGCTCGATGCCCTGCCAATCGAGATGCTGGACAGGCATCATACCCACTTCTGCCCCCTGGAAG
GCGAGTCATGGCAAGACTTTCTGCGGAACAACGCCAAGTCATACCGCTGTGCTCTCCTCTCACATCGCGA
CGGGGCTAAAGTGCATCTCGGCACCCGCCCAACAGAGAAACAGTACGAAACCCTGGAAAATCAGCTCGCG
TTCCTGTGTCAGCAAGGCTTCTCCCTGGAGAACGCACTGTACGCTCTGTCCGCCGTGGGCCACTTTACAC
TGGGCTGCGTATTGGAGGAACAGGAGCATCAAGTAGCAAAAGAGGAAAGAGAGACACCTACCACCGATTC
TATGCCCCCACTTCTGAGACAAGCAATTGAGCTGTTCGACCGGCAGGGAGCCGAACCTGCCTTCCTTTTC
GGCCTGGAACTAATCATATGTGGCCTGGAGAAACAGCTAAAGTGCGAAAGCGGCGGGCCGACCGACGCCC
TTGACGATTTTGACTTAGACATGCTCCCAGCCGATGCCCTTGACGATTTTGACCTTGACATGCTCCCCGG
GAAGTTAGGATCCGGAGCCACGAACTTCTCTCTGTTAAAGCAAGCAGGAGACGTGGAAGAAAACCCCGGG
CCCATGGAAGACGCCAAAAACATAAAGAAAGGCCCGGCGCCATTCTATCCGCTGGAAGATGGAACCGCTG
GAGAGCAACTGCATAAGGCTATGAAGAGATACGCCCTGGTTCCTGGAACAATTGCTTTTACAGATGCACA
TATCGAGGTGGACATCACTTACGCTGAGTACTTCGAAATGTCCGTTCGGTTGGCAGAAGCTATGAAACGA
TATGGGCTGAATACAAATCACAGAATCGTCGTATGCAGTGAAAACTCTCTTCAATTCTTTATGCCGGTGT
TGGGCGCGTTATTTATCGGAGTTGCAGTTGCGCCCGCGAACGACATTTATAATGAACGTGAATTGCTCAA
CAGTATGGGCATTTCGCAGCCTACCGTGGTGTTCGTTTCCAAAAAGGGGTTGCAAAAAATTTTGAACGTG
CAAAAAAAGCTCCCAATCATCCAAAAAATTATTATCATGGATTCTAAAACGGATTACCAGGGATTTCAGT
CGATGTACACGTTCGTCACATCTCATCTACCTCCCGGTTTTAATGAATACGATTTTGTGCCAGAGTCCTT
CGATAGGGACAAGACAATTGCACTGATCATGAACTCCTCTGGATCTACTGGTCTGCCTAAAGGTGTCGCT
CTGCCTCATAGAACTGCCTGCGTGAGATTCTCGCATGCCAGAGATCCTATTTTTGGCAATCAAATCATTC
CGGATACTGCGATTTTAAGTGTTGTTCCATTCCATCACGGTTTTGGAATGTTTACTACACTCGGATATTT
GATATGTGGATTTCGAGTCGTCTTAATGTATAGATTTGAAGAAGAGCTGTTTCTGAGGAGCCTTCAGGAT
TACAAGATTCAAAGTGCGCTGCTGGTGCCAACCCTATTCTCCTTCTTCGCCAAAAGCACTCTGATTGACA
AATACGATTTATCTAATTTACACGAAATTGCTTCTGGTGGCGCTCCCCTCTCTAAGGAAGTCGGGGAAGC
GGTTGCCAAGAGGTTCCATCTGCCAGGTATCAGGCAAGGATATGGGCTCACTGAGACTACATCAGCTATT
CTGATTACACCCGAGGGGGATGATAAACCGGGCGCGGTCGGTAAAGTTGTTCCATTTTTTGAAGCGAAGG
TTGTGGATCTGGATACCGGGAAAACGCTGGGCGTTAATCAAAGAGGCGAACTGTGTGTGAGAGGTCCTAT
GATTATGTCCGGTTATGTAAACAATCCGGAAGCGACCAACGCCTTGATTGACAAGGATGGATGGCTACAT
TCTGGAGACATAGCTTACTGGGACGAAGACGAACACTTCTTCATCGTTGACCGCCTGAAGTCTCTGATTA
AGTACAAAGGCTATCAGGTGGCTCCCGCTGAATTGGAATCCATCTTGCTCCAACACCCCAACATCTTCGA
CGCAGGTGTCGCAGGTCTTCCCGACGATGACGCCGGTGAACTTCCCGCCGCCGTTGTTGTTTTGGAGCAC
GGAAAGACGATGACGGAAAAAGAGATCGTGGATTACGTCGCCAGTCAAGTAACAACCGCGAAAAAGTTGC
GCGGAGGAGTTGTGTTTGTGGACGAAGTACCGAAAGGTCTTACCGGAAAACTCGACGCAAGAAAAATCAG
AGAGATCCTCATAAAGGCCAAGAAGGGCGGAAAGATCGCCGTGTAAAAACGTTGTTGTTTGGGGTTGAAT
TACTCTTCTAGACCGCGGTCGAGTGGCTCCGGTGCCCGTCAGTGGGCAGAGCGCACATCGCCCACAGTCC
CCGAGAAGTTGGGGGGAGGGGTCGGCAATTGAACCGGTGCCTAGAGAAGGTGGCGCGGGGTAAACTGGGA
AAGTGATGTCGTGTACTGGCTCCGCCTTTTTCCCGAGGGTGGGGGAGAACCGTATATAAGTGCAGTAGTC
GCCGTGAACGTTCTTTTTCGCAACGGGTTTGCCGCCAGAACACAGGTGTCGTGACGCGGACCATGGCACG
GAAGGTAGATCTCACGAGTTGTGATAGAGAACCAATACATATCCCGGGGAGCATCCAACCATGTGGTTGC
TTGCTCGCATGCGACGCACAGGCTGTAAGAATAACTCGGATCACCGAAAATGCAGGGGCCTTTTTCGGTA
GAGAAACCCCGAGAGTTGGGGAGCTGCTGGCCGATTATTTTGGAGAGACTGAGGCACATGCATTGCGAAA
CGCACTGGCCCAGTCAAGCGACCCTAAGCGACCAGCTCTTATCTTCGGCTGGCGCGATGGCTTGACTGGC
CGCACTTTCGATATCTCCCTGCACAGACACGATGGTACATCTATCATTGAGTTCGAACCGGCCGCAGCTG
AACAGGCCGATAACCCATTGAGATTGACCAGGCAGATCATCGCCAGGACGAAAGAATTGAAGTCACTGGA
GGAGATGGCAGCAAGAGTCCCTAGGTATTTGCAAGCAATGCTGGGATACCACCGCGTTATGCTTTACCGA
TTTGCAGACGACGGGTCCGGTATGGTGATAGGAGAGGCCAAGCGCTCCGACCTGGAGTCATTTCTTGGCC
AACACTTTCCTGCCAGCCTGGTACCCCAGCAAGCTAGGTTGCTCTATCTCAAAAATGCTATACGGGTGGT
GAGCGACTCCAGGGGCATTAGCAGCCGCATCGTGCCCGAGCACGACGCTAGTGGTGCCGCCCTCGACCTT
TCCTTTGCTCATCTCCGAAGCATCTCTCCATGCCACCTGGAATTCCTGAGAAACATGGGTGTGTCAGCTT
CCATGAGCCTGTCCATCATCATCGACGGAACTCTCTGGGGACTGATTATCTGTCATCATTATGAACCTCG
CGCTGTCCCCATGGCCCAACGCGTGGCAGCTGAAATGTTTGCCGACTTCCTGTCTCTTCACTTCACTGCC
GCTCATCACCAGAGGTGATCTAGACCCGATAATCAACCTCTGGATTACAAAATTTGTGAAAGATTGACTG
GTATTCTTAACTATGTTGCTCCTTTTACGCTATGTGGATACGCTGCTTTAATGCCTTTGTATCATGCTAT
TGCTTCCCGTATGGCTTTCATTTTCTCCTCCTTGTATAAATCCTGGTTGCTGTCTCTTTATGAGGAGTTG
TGGCCCGTTGTCAGGCAACGTGGCGTGGTGTGCACTGTGTTTGCTGACGCAACCCCCACTGGTTGGGGCA
TTGCCACCACCTGTCAGCTCCTTTCCGGGACTTTCGCTTTCCCCCTCCCTATTGCCACGGCGGAACTCAT
CGCCGCCTGCCTTGCCCGCTGCTGGACAGGGGCTCGGCTGTTGGGCACTGACAATTCCGTGGTGTTGTCG
GGGAAATCATCGTCCTTTCCTTGGCTGCTCGCCTGTGTTGCCACCTGGATTCTGCGCGGGACGTCCTTCT
GCTACGTCCCTTCGGCCCTCAATCCAGCGGACCTTCCTTCCCGCGGCCTGCTGCCGGCTCTGCGGCCTCT
TCCGCGTCTTCGCCTTCGCCCTCAGACGAGTCGGATCTCCCTTTGGGCCGCCTCCCCGCATCGATACCGT
CGACCTCGATCGAGACCTAGAAAAACATGGAGCAATCACAAGTAGCAATACAGCAGCTACCAATGCTGAT
TGTGCCTGGCTAGAAGCACAAGAGGAGGAGGAGGTGGGTTTTCCAGTCACACCTCAGGTACCTTTAAGAC
CAATGACTTACAAGGCAGCTGTAGATCTTAGCCACTTTTTAAAAGAAAAGGGGGGACTGGAAGGGCTAAT
TCACTCCCAACGAAGACAAGATATCCTTGATCTGTGGATCTACCACACACAAGGCTACTTCCCTGATTGG
CAGAACTACACACCAGGGCCAGGGATCAGATATCCACTGACCTTTGGATGGTGCTACAAGCTAGTACCAG
TTGAGCAAGAGAAGGTAGAAGAAGCCAATGAAGGAGAGAACACCCGCTTGTTACACCCTGTGAGCCTGCA
TGGGATGGATGACCCGGAGAGAGAAGTATTAGAGTGGAGGTTTGACAGCCGCCTAGCATTTCATCACATG
GCCCGAGAGCTGCATCCGGACTGTACTGGGTCTCTCTGGTTAGACCAGATCTGAGCCTGGGAGCTCTCTG
GCTAACTAGGGAACCCACTGCTTAAGCCTCAATAAAGCTTGCCTTGAGTGCTTCAAGTAGTGTGTGCCCG
TCTGTTGTGTGACTCTGGTAACTAGAGATCCCTCAGACCCTTTTAGTCAGTGTGGAAAATCTCTAGCAGC
ATGTGAGCAAAAGGCCAGCAAAAGGCCAGGAACCGTAAAAAGGCCGCGTTGCTGGCGTTTTTCCATAGGC
TCCGCCCCCCTGACGAGCATCACAAAAATCGACGCTCAAGTCAGAGGTGGCGAAACCCGACAGGACTATA
AAGATACCAGGCGTTTCCCCCTGGAAGCTCCCTCGTGCGCTCTCCTGTTCCGACCCTGCCGCTTACCGGA
TACCTGTCCGCCTTTCTCCCTTCGGGAAGCGTGGCGCTTTCTCATAGCTCACGCTGTAGGTATCTCAGTT
CGGTGTAGGTCGTTCGCTCCAAGCTGGGCTGTGTGCACGAACCCCCCGTTCAGCCCGACCGCTGCGCCTT
ATCCGGTAACTATCGTCTTGAGTCCAACCCGGTAAGACACGACTTATCGCCACTGGCAGCAGCCACTGGT
AACAGGATTAGCAGAGCGAGGTATGTAGGCGGTGCTACAGAGTTCTTGAAGTGGTGGCCTAACTACGGCT
ACACTAGAAGAACAGTATTTGGTATCTGCGCTCTGCTGAAGCCAGTTACCTTCGGAAAAAGAGTTGGTAG
CTCTTGATCCGGCAAACAAACCACCGCTGGTAGCGGTGGTTTTTTTGTTTGCAAGCAGCAGATTACGCGC
AGAAAAAAAGGATCTCAAGAAGATCCTTTGATCTTTTCTACGGGGTCTGACGCTCAGTGGAACGAAAACT
CACGTTAAGGGATTTTGGTCATGAGATTATCAAAAAGGATCTTCACCTAGATCCTTTTAAATTAAAAATG
AAGTTTTAAATCAATCTAAAGTATATATGAGTAAACTTGGTCTGACAGTTACCAATGCTTAATCAGTGAG
GCACCTATCTCAGCGATCTGTCTATTTCGTTCATCCATAGTTGCCTGACTCCCCGTCGTGTAGATAACTA
CGATACGGGAGGGCTTACCATCTGGCCCCAGTGCTGCAATGATACCGCGAGACCCACGCTCACCGGCTCC
AGATTTATCAGCAATAAACCAGCCAGCCGGAAGGGCCGAGCGCAGAAGTGGTCCTGCAACTTTATCCGCC
TCCATCCAGTCTATTAATTGTTGCCGGGAAGCTAGAGTAAGTAGTTCGCCAGTTAATAGTTTGCGCAACG
TTGTTGCCATTGCTACAGGCATCGTGGTGTCACGCTCGTCGTTTGGTATGGCTTCATTCAGCTCCGGTTC
CCAACGATCAAGGCGAGTTACATGATCCCCCATGTTGTGCAAAAAAGCGGTTAGCTCCTTCGGTCCTCCG
ATCGTTGTCAGAAGTAAGTTGGCCGCAGTGTTATCACTCATGGTTATGGCAGCACTGCATAATTCTCTTA
CTGTCATGCCATCCGTAAGATGCTTTTCTGTGACTGGTGAGTACTCAACCAAGTCATTCTGAGAATAGTG
TATGCGGCGACCGAGTTGCTCTTGCCCGGCGTCAATACGGGATAATACCGCGCCACATAGCAGAACTTTA
AAAGTGCTCATCATTGGAAAACGTTCTTCGGGGCGAAAACTCTCAAGGATCTTACCGCTGTTGAGATCCA
GTTCGATGTAACCCACTCGTGCACCCAACTGATCTTCAGCATCTTTTACTTTCACCAGCGTTTCTGGGTG
AGCAAAAACAGGAAGGCAAAATGCCGCAAAAAAGGGAATAAGGGCGACACGGAAATGTTGAATACTCATA
CTCTTCCTTTTTCAATATTATTGAAGCATTTATCAGGGTTATTGTCTCATGAGCGGATACATATTTGAAT
GTATTTAGAAAAATAAACAAATAGGGGTTCCGCGCACATTTCCCCGAAAAGTGCCACCTGAC
Features (pLannotate 1.2.2; 25 found; start..end, strand, type, name):
     30..82      -  misc_feature   bom (fragment): basis of mobility region from pBR322
    237..616     +  enhancer       CMV enhancer: human cytomegalovirus immediate early enhancer
    617..816     +  promoter       CMV promoter: human cytomegalovirus (CMV) immediate early promoter
    834..1014    +  LTR            5' LTR (truncated): truncated 5' long terminal repeat (LTR) from HIV-1
   1061..1186    +  misc_feature   HIV-1 Ψ: packaging signal of human immunodeficiency virus type 1
   1170..1508    +  CDS            HIV-1 gag (fragment): gag protein from human immunodeficiency virus 1; gag
   1685..1918    +  misc_feature   RRE: The Rev response element (RRE) of HIV-1 allows for Rev-dependent mRNA export from the nucleus to the cytoplasm.
   2295..2395    +  CDS            Rev (fragment): human immunodeficiency virus 1 (HIV-1) Rev protein; rev; enhances nuclear export of unspliced and incompletely spliced viral mRNAs
   2445..2562    +  misc_feature   cPPT/CTS: central polypurine tract and central termination sequence of HIV-1
   2663..3155    +  promoter       PGK promoter: mouse phosphoglycerate kinase 1 promoter
   3194..3809    +  CDS            TetR (fragment): tetracycline repressor TetR; tetR from transposon Tn10; TetR binds to the tetracycline operator tetO to inhibit transcription. This inhibition can be relieved by adding tetracycline or doxycycline.
   3811..3830    +  CDS            SV40 NLS (fragment): nuclear localization signal of SV40 (simian virus 40) large T antigen
   3934..4128    +  CDS            KRAB: Krüppel-associated box (KRAB) transcriptional repression domain from the human zinc finger protein ZNF10 (Margolin et al., 1994)
   4267..4971    +  CDS            rtTA3: reverse tetracycline transactivator 3 activates expression from Tet-responsive promoters in the presence of doxycycline
   4987..5039    +  CDS            P2A (fragment): 2A peptide from porcine teschovirus-1 polyprotein Eukaryotic ribosomes fail to insert a peptide bond between the Gly and Pro residues, yielding separate polypeptides.
   5044..6696    +  CDS            luciferase: firefly luciferase; luc+; enhanced luc+ version of the luciferase gene
   6764..6975    +  promoter       EF-1α core promoter: core promoter for human elongation factor EF-1α
   6993..7925    +  CDS            iRFP670: iRFP670 is a basic (constitutively fluorescent) near ir fluorescent protein published in 2013, derived from Rhodopseudomonas palustris CGA009. It has low acid sensitivity. It requires the cofactor biliverdin for fluorescence.
   7941..8529    +  misc_feature   WPRE: woodchuck hepatitis virus posttranscriptional regulatory element
   8530..8549    +  misc_feature   MCS (fragment): pBluescript multiple cloning site
   8551..9051    +  CDS            nef (fragment): NEF_HV1LA - Experimental evidence at protein level: Swiss-Prot protein existence level 1. Extracellular Nef protein targets CD4(+) T-lymphocytes for apoptosis by interacting with CXCR4 surface receptors. From Human immunodeficiency virus type 1 group M subtype B (isolate Lai) (HIV-1).
   9058..9238    +  LTR            5' LTR (truncated): truncated 5' long terminal repeat (LTR) from HIV-1
   9300..9888    -  rep_origin     ori: high-copy-number ColE1/pMB1/pBR322/pUC origin of replication
  10059..10919   -  CDS            AmpR: β-lactamase; bla; confers resistance to ampicillin, carbenicillin, and related antibiotics
  10920..11024   -  promoter       AmpR promoter: bla
