[The description below was written by a language model from this plasmid's Addgene catalogue record and pLannotate feature annotations shown in this document.]
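Description:
pGK:TRL-EFS:iRFP670 is an HIV-1-based lentiviral transfer plasmid of about 11 kb, built on the LV 1-5 backbone by Gibson assembly as part of a modular construct-assembly platform. It is maintained in E. coli through a high-copy ColE1/pUC-type origin and an ampicillin resistance gene (β-lactamase under its own promoter). The viral genome is transcribed from a CMV enhancer/promoter fused to a truncated 5' LTR, a chimeric arrangement typical of Tat-independent vectors. This is followed by the Ψ packaging signal with a gag fragment, the Rev response element for Rev-dependent nuclear export, and the cPPT/CTS, which aids nuclear import of the reverse-transcribed genome. A WPRE downstream of the payload enhances transcript expression. A nef-annotated fragment and a second truncated LTR close the proviral unit.

The payload consists of two tandem expression units. A mouse PGK promoter drives the "TRL" polycistron: a Tn10 TetR fused to an SV40 NLS and the human ZNF10 KRAB repression domain (tTR-KRAB), then rtTA3, then firefly luciferase, with the three proteins separated by 2A peptides. Only the P2A preceding luciferase is annotated in the feature table. tTR-KRAB binds tetO and silences Tet-responsive promoters in the absence of doxycycline, whereas rtTA3 activates them when doxycycline is present, so together they should give low-leak, inducible control of a separately supplied Tet-responsive element. Luciferase permits bioluminescent tracking of transduced cells. Downstream, the EF-1α core (EFS) promoter expresses iRFP670, a biliverdin-dependent near-infrared fluorescent protein that marks transduced cells. The annotated depositor sequence is slightly shorter than the catalogue's stated total size.
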