Addgene plasmid #68475: pGK:TRL-EFS:iRFP670
Purpose: Lentiviral plasmid expressing tTR-KRAB-rtTA3-Luc cassette and iRFP670
Depositing lab: Tyler Jacks. Depositing organization: Massachusetts Institute of Technology. Publication: A Modular Assembly Platform for Rapid Generation of DNA Constructs. Akama-Garren EH, Joshi NS, Tammela T, Chang GP, Wagner BL, Lee DY, Rideout Iii WM, Papagiannakopoulos T, Xue W, Jacks T. Sci Rep. 2016 Feb 18;6:16836. doi: 10.1038/srep16836. PubMed 26887506.
Backbone
  Vector backbone: LV 1-5
  Backbone size w/o insert (bp): 5818
  Total vector size (bp): 11091
  Vector type: Mammalian Expression, Lentiviral, Luciferase
Growth in bacteria
  Bacterial resistance: Ampicillin, 100 μg/mL
  Growth temperature: 30°C
  Growth strain: Stbl3
  Copy number: Unknown
Gene/Insert 1
  Gene/Insert name: tTR-KRAB-2A-rtTA3-2A-Luciferase
  Species: H. sapiens (human); Escherichia coli Tn10
  Insert size (bp): 3549
  Promoter: pGK
  Cloning method: Gibson Cloning
  Sequencing primers: 5′ CTAACTCGAACGCTAGCTGTGCGATCGTTT; 3′ AGAGTAATTCAACCCCAAACAACAACGTTT
Gene/Insert 2
  Gene/Insert name: iRFP670
  Insert size (bp): 939
  Promoter: EFS
  Cloning method: Gibson Cloning
  Sequencing primers: 5′ AAACGTTGTTGTTTGGGGTTGAATTACTCTTCTAGACCGCGG; 3′ TGTAATCCAGAGGTTGATTATCGGG
Terms and licenses: Academic/Nonprofit Terms; Industry Terms: Not Available to Industry
How to cite: pGK:TRL-EFS:iRFP670 was a gift from Tyler Jacks (Addgene plasmid # 68475 ; http://n2t.net/addgene:68475 ; RRID:Addgene_68475)
