>Addgene plasmid #68475 | pGK:TRL-EFS:iRFP670 | addgene partial sequence | sequence record 123137 | mPGK-F 5'-cattctgcacgcttcaaaag-3'
CTCTTCCTCATCTCCGGGACTAACTCGAACGCTAGCTGTGCGATCGTTTACCATGGCTAGATTAGATAAA
AGTAAAGTGATTAACAGCGCATTAGAGCTGCTTAATGAGGTCGGAATCGAAGGTTTAACAACCCGTAAAC
TCGCCCAGAAGCTAGGTGTAGAGCAGCCTACATTGTATTGGCATGTAAAAAATAAGCGGGCTTTGCTCGA
CGCCTTAGCCATTGAGATGTTAGATAGGCACCATACTCACTTTTGCCCTTTAGAAGGGGAAAGCTGGCAA
GATTTTTTACGTAATAACGCTAAAAGTTTTAGATGTGCTTTACTAAGTCATCGCGATGGAGCAAAAGTAC
ATTTAGGTACACGGCCTACAGAAAAACAGTATGAAACTCTCGAAAATCAATTAGCCTTTTTATGCCAACA
AGGTTTTTCACTAGAGAATGCATTATATGCACTCAGCGCTGTGGGGCATTTTACTTTAGGTTGCGTATTG
GAAGATCAAGAGCATCAAGTCGCTAAAGAAGAAAGGGAAACACCTACTACTGATAGTATGCCGCCATTAT
TACGACAAGCTATCGAATTATTTGATCACCAAGGTGCAGAGCCAGCCTTCTTATTCGGCCTTGAATTGAT
CATATGCGGATTAGAAAAACAACTTAAATGTGAAAGTGGGTCGCCAAAAAAGAAGAGAAAGGTCGACGGC
GGTGGTGCTTTGTCTCCTCAGCACTCTGCTGTCACTCAAGGAAGTATCATCAAGAACAAGGAGGGCATGG
ATGCTAAGTCACTAACTGCCTGGTCCCGGACACTGGTGACCTTCAAGGATGTATTTGTGGACTTCACCAG
GGAGGAGTGGAAGCTGCTGGACACTGCTCAGCAGATCGTGTACAGAAATGTGATGCTGGAGAACTATAAG
AACCTGGTTTCCTTGGGTTATCAGCTTACTAAGCCAGATGTGATCCTCCGGTTGGAGAAGGGAGAAGAGC
CCTGGCTGGTGGAGAGAGAAATTCACCAAGAGACCCATCCTGATTCAGAGACTGCATTTGAAATCAAATC
ATCAGTTAAACTGGGC
