>Addgene plasmid #68475 | pGK:TRL-EFS:iRFP670 | addgene partial sequence | sequence record 123138 | LucNRev 5'-CCTTATGCAGTTGCTCTCC-3'
GAATGGCGCCGGGCCTTTCTTTATGTTTTTGGCGTCTTCCATGGGCCCGGGGTTTTCTTCCACGTCTCCT
GCTTGCTTTAACAGAGAGAAGTTCGTGGCTCCGGATCCTAACTTCCCGGGGAGCATGTCAAGGTCAAAAT
CGTCAAGGGCATCGGCTGGGAGCATGTCTAAGTCAAAATCGTCAAGGGCGTCGGTCGGCCCGCCGCTTTC
GCACTTTAGCTGTTTCTCCAGGCCACATATGATTAGTTCCAGGCCGAAAAGGAAGGCAGGTTCGGCTCCC
TGCCGGTCGAACAGCTCAATTGCTTGTCTCAGAAGTGGGGGCATAGAATCGGTGGTAGGTGTCTCTCTTT
CCTCTTTTGCTACTTGATGCTCCTGTTCCTCCAATACGCAGCCCAGTGTAAAGTGGCCCACGGCGGACAG
AGCGTACAGTGCGTTCTCCAGGGAGAAGCCTTGCTGACACAGGAACGCGAGCTGATTTTCCAGGGTTTCG
TACTGTTTCTCTGTTGGGCGGGTGCCGAGATGCACTTTAGCCCCGTCGCGATGTGAGAGGAGAGCACAGC
GGTATGACTTGGCGTTGTTCCGCAGAAAGTCTTGCCATGACTCGCCTTCCAGGGGGCAGAAGTGGGTATG
ATGCCTGTCCAGCATCTCGATTGGCAGGGCATCGAGCAGGGCCCGCTTGTTCTTCACGTGCCAGTACAGG
GTAGGCTGCTCAACTCCCAGCTTTTGAGCGAGTTTCCTTGTCGTCAGGCCTTCGATACCGACACCATTGA
GTAATTCCAGAGCTCCGTTTATGACTTTGCTCTTGTCCAGTCTAGACATTGGACCCGGGTTCTCTTCGAC
GTCTCCGGCCTGCTTCAACAAGCTGAAGTTAGTGGCACCGCTGCCCAGTTTAACTGATGATTTGATTTCA
AATGCAGTCTCTGAATCAGGATGGGTCTCTTGGTGAATTTCTCTCTCCACCAGCCAGGGCTCTTCTCCC
