>Addgene plasmid #68475 | pGK:TRL-EFS:iRFP670 | addgene partial sequence | sequence record 123308 | WPRE-R 5'-CATAGCGTAAAAGGAGCAACA-3'
AATTTTGTAATCCAGAGGTTGATTATCGGGTCTAGATCACCTCTGGTGATGAGCGGCAGTGAAGTGAAGA
GACAGGAAGTCGGCAAACATTTCAGCTGCCACGCGTTGGGCCATGGGGACAGCGCGAGGTTCATAATGAT
GACAGATAATCAGTCCCCAGAGAGTTCCGTCGATGATGATGGACAGGCTCATGGAAGCTGACACACCCAT
GTTTCTCAGGAATTCCAGGTGGCATGGAGAGATGCTTCGGAGATGAGCAAAGGAAAGGTCGAGGGCGGCA
CCACTAGCGTCGTGCTCGGGCACGATGCGGCTGCTAATGCCCCTGGAGTCGCTCACCACCCGTATAGCAT
TTTTGAGATAGAGCAACCTAGCTTGCTGGGGTACCAGGCTGGCAGGAAAGTGTTGGCCAAGAAATGACTC
CAGGTCGGAGCGCTTGGCCTCTCCTATCACCATACCGGACCCGTCGTCTGCAAATCGGTAAAGCATAACG
CGGTGGTATCCCAGCATTGCTTGCAAATACCTAGGGACTCTTGCTGCCATCTCCTCCAGTGACTTCAATT
CTTTCGTCCTGGCGATGATCTGCCTGGTCAATCTCAATGGGTTATCGGCCTGTTCAGCTGCGGCCGGTTC
GAACTCAATGATAGATGTACCATCGTGTCTGTGCAGGGAGATATCGAAAGTGCGGCCAGTCAAGCCATCG
CGCCAGCCGAAGATAAGAGCTGGTCGCTTAGGGTCGCTTGACTGGGCCAGTGCGTTTCGCAATGCATGTG
CCTCAGTCTCTCCAAAATAATCGGCCAGCAGCTCCCCAACTCTCGGGGTTTCTCTACCGAAAAAGGCCCC
TGCATTTTCGGTGATCCGAGTTATTCTTACAGCCTGTGCGTCGCATGC
